>Addgene plasmid #62919 | pJEP221-AAV-RSV-GFP-pA | addgene full sequence | sequence record 356875 | Addgene NGS Result
CCTGCAGGCAGCTGCGCGCTCGCTCGCTCACTGAGGCCGCCCGGGCGTCGGGCGACCTTTGGTCGCCCGG
CCTCAGTGAGCGAGCGAGCGCGCAGAGAGGGAGTGGCCAACTCCATCACTAGGGGTTCCTGCGGCCGCAC
GCGTAATGTAGTCTTATGCAATACTCTTGTAGTCTTGCAACATGGTAACGATGAGTTAGCAACATGCCTT
ACAAGGAGAGAAAAAGCACCGTGCATGCCGATTGGTGGAAGTAAGGTGGTACGATCGTGCCTTATTAGGA
AGGCAACAGACGGGTCTGACATGGATTGGACGAACCACTGAATTGCCGCATTGCAGAGATATTGTATTTA
AGTGCCTAGCTCGATACATAAACGGAATTCGCCGCCACCATGGTGAGCAAGGGCGAGGAGCTGTTCACCG
GGGTGGTGCCCATCCTGGTCGAGCTGGACGGCGACGTAAACGGCCACAAGTTCAGCGTGTCCGGCGAGGG
CGAGGGCGATGCCACCTACGGCAAGCTGACCCTGAAGTTCATCTGCACCACCGGCAAGCTGCCCGTGCCC
TGGCCCACTCTCGTGACCACCCTGACCTACGGCGTGCAGTGCTTCAGCCGCTACCCCGACCACATGAAGC
AGCACGACTTCTTCAAGTCCGCCATGCCCGAAGGCTACGTCCAGGAGCGCACCATCTTCTTCAAGGACGA
CGGCAACTACAAGACCCGCGCCGAGGTGAAGTTCGAGGGCGACACCCTGGTGAACCGCATCGAGCTGAAG
GGCATCGACTTCAAGGAGGACGGCAACATCCTGGGGCACAAGCTGGAGTACAACTACAACAGCCACAACG
TCTATATCATGGCCGACAAGCAGAAGAACGGCATCAAGGTGAACTTCAAGATCCGCCACAACATCGAGGA
CGGCAGCGTGCAGCTCGCCGACCACTACCAGCAGAACACCCCCATCGGCGACGGCCCCGTGCTGCTGCCC
GACAACCACTACCTGAGCACCCAGTCCGCCCTGAGCAAAGACCCCAACGAGAAGCGCGATCACATGGTCC
TGCTGGAGTTCGTGACCGCCGCCGGGATCACTCTCGGCATGGACGAGCTGTACAAGTAACTCGAGTTTAT
TGCAGCTTATAATGGTTACAAATAAAGCAATAGCATCACAAATTTCACAAATAAAGCATTTTTTTCACTG
GACCGAGCGGCCGCAGGAACCCCTAGTGATGGAGTTGGCCACTCCCTCTCTGCGCGCTCGCTCGCTCACT
GAGGCCGGGCGACCAAAGGTCGCCCGACGCCCGGGCTTTGCCCGGGCGGCCTCAGTGAGCGAGCGAGCGC
GCAGCTGCCTGCAGGGGCGCCTGATGCGGTATTTTCTCCTTACGCATCTGTGCGGTATTTCACACCGCAT
A
[95 nt withheld, positions 1402-1496]
T
[46 nt withheld, positions 1498-1543]
C
[141 nt withheld, positions 1545-1685]
CCTTTGACGTTGGAGTCCACGTTCTTT
[37 nt withheld, positions 1713-1749]
ACTCTATCTCGGGCTATTCTTTTGATTTATAAGGGATTTTGCCGATTTCGGTCTATTGGTTAAAAAATGA
GCTGATTTAACAAAAATTTAACGCGAATTTTAACAAAATATTAACGTTTACAATTTTATGGTGCACTCTC
AGTACAATCTGCTCTGATGCCGCATAGTTAAGCCAGCCCCGACACCCGCCAACACCCGCTGACGCGCCCT
GACGGGCTTGTCTGCTCCCGGCATCCGCTTACAGACAAGCTGTGACCGTCTCCGGGAGCTGCATGTGTCA
GAGGTTTTCACCGTCATCACCGAAACGCGCGAGACGAAAGGGCCTCGTGATACGCCTATTTTTATAGGTT
AATGTCATGATAATAATGGTTTCTTAGACGTCAGGTGGCACTTTTCGGGGAAATGTGCGCGGAACCCCTA
TTTGTTTATTTTTCTAAATACATTCAAATATGTATCCGCTCATGAGACAATAACCCTGATAAATGCTTCA
ATAATATTGAAAAAGGAAGAGTATGAGTATTCAACATTTCCGTGTCGCCCTTATTCCCTTTTTTGCGGCA
TTTTGCCTTCCTGTTTTTGCTCACCCAGAAACGCTGGTGAAAGTAAAAGATGCTGAAGATCAGTTGGGTG
CACGAGTGGGTTACATCGAACTGGATCTCAACAGCGGTAAGATCCTTGAGAGTTTTCGCCCCGAAGAACG
TTTTCCAATGATGAGCACTTTTAAAGTTCTGCTATGTGGCGCGGTATTATCCCGTATTGACGCCGGGCAA
GAGCAACTCGGTCGCCGCATACACTATTCTCAGAATGACTTGGTTGAGTACTCACCAGTCACAGAAAAGC
ATCTTACGGATGGCATGACAGTAAGAGAATTATGCAGTGCTGCCATAACCATGAGTGATAACACTGCGGC
CAACTTACTTCTGACAACGATCGGAGGACCGAAGGAGCTAACCGCTTTTTTGCACAACATGGGGGATCAT
GTAACTCGCCTTGATCGTTGGGAACCGGAGCTGAATGAAGCCATACCAAACGACGAGCGTGACACCACGA
TGCCTGTAGCAATGGCAACAACGTTGCGCAAACTATTAACTGGCGAACTACTTACTCTAGCTTCCCGGCA
ACAATTAATAGACTGGATGGAGGCGGATAAAGTTGCAGGACCACTTCTGCGCTCGGCCCTTCCGGCTGGC
TGGTTTATTGCTGATAAATCTGGAGCCGGTGAGCGTGGGTCTCGCGGTATCATTGCAGCACTGGGGCCAG
ATGGTAAGCCCTCCCGTATCGTAGTTATCTACACGACGGGGAGTCAGGCAACTATGGATGAACGAAATAG
ACAGATCGCTGAGATAGGTGCCTCACTGATTAAGCATTGGTAACTGTCAGACCAAGTTTACTCATATATA
CTTTAGATTGATTTAAAACTTCATTTTTAATTTAAAAGGATCTAGGTGAAGATCCTTTTTGATAATCTCA
TGACCAAAATCCCTTAACGTGAGTTTTCGTTCCACTGAGCGTCAGACCCCGTAGAAAAGATCAAAGGATC
TTCTTGAGATCCTTTTTTTCTGCGCGTAATCTGCTGCTTGCAAACAAAAAAACCACCGCTACCAGCGGTG
GTTTGTTTGCCGGATCAAGAGCTACCAACTCTTTTTCCGAAGGTAACTGGCTTCAGCAGAGCGCAGATAC
CAAATACTGTTCTTCTAGTGTAGCCGTAGTTAGGCCACCACTTCAAGAACTCTGTAGCACCGCCTACATA
CCTCGCTCTGCTAATCCTGTTACCAGTGGCTGCTGCCAGTGGCGATAAGTCGTGTCTTACCGGGTTGGAC
TCAAGACGATAGTTACCGGATAAGGCGCAGCGGTCGGGCTGAACGGGGGGTTCGTGCACACAGCCCAGCT
TGGAGCGAACGACCTACACCGAACTGAGATACCTACAGCGTGAGCTATGAGAAAGCGCCACGCTTCCCGA
AGGGAGAAAGGCGGACAGGTATCCGGTAAGCGGCAGGGTCGGAACAGGAGAGCGCACGAGGGAGCTTCCA
GGGGGAAACGCCTGGTATCTTTATAGTCCTGTCGGGTTTCGCCACCTCTGACTTGAGCGTCGATTTTTGT
GATGCTCGTCAGGGGGGCGGAGCCTATGGAAAAACGCCAGCAACGCGGCCTTTTTACGGTTCCTGGCCTT
TTGCTGGCCTTTTGCTCACATGT
Features (pLannotate 1.2.2; 13 found; start..end, strand, type, name):
     12..39      +  repeat_region  AAV2 ITR (fragment): inverted terminal repeat of adeno-associated virus serotype 2 inverted
     68..95      +  repeat_region  AAV2 ITR (fragment): inverted terminal repeat of adeno-associated virus serotype 2 inverted
    147..373     +  promoter       RSV promoter: Rous sarcoma virus enhancer/promoter
    390..1106    +  CDS            EGFP: EGFP is a basic (constitutively fluorescent) green fluorescent protein published in 1996, derived from Aequorea victoria. It is reported to be a rapidly-maturing weak dimer with moderate acid sensitivity.
   1115..1190    +  polyA_signal   SV40 poly(A) signal (fragment): SV40 polyadenylation signal
   1205..1345    +  repeat_region  AAV2 ITR: inverted terminal repeat of adeno-associated virus serotype 2 inverted
   1350..1401    -  misc_feature   bom (fragment): basis of mobility region from pBR322
   1420..1875    +  rep_origin     f1 ori (sequence partly withheld): f1 bacteriophage origin of replication; arrow indicates direction of (+) strand synthesis
   1876..1925    -  misc_feature   bom (fragment): basis of mobility region from pBR322
   2027..2062    -  CDS            rop (fragment): Rop protein, which maintains plasmids at low copy number; rop
   2157..2261    +  promoter       AmpR promoter: bla
   2262..3122    +  CDS            AmpR: β-lactamase; bla; confers resistance to ampicillin, carbenicillin, and related antibiotics
   3293..3881    +  rep_origin     ori: high-copy-number ColE1/pMB1/pBR322/pUC origin of replication
