[The description below was written by a language model from this plasmid's Addgene catalogue record and pLannotate feature annotations shown in this document.]
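Description:
pJEP221-AAV-RSV-GFP-pA is a compact adeno-associated virus transfer plasmid of about 3.9 kb, built on a commercially sourced AAV backbone and designed to express green fluorescent protein from the Rous sarcoma virus (RSV) enhancer/promoter. It is maintained in E. coli as a high-copy plasmid through a ColE1/pUC-type origin and selected with ampicillin via the β-lactamase gene and its native promoter. An f1 phage origin is also present, along with short remnants of pBR322-derived bom and rop sequences that are backbone leftovers rather than functional elements. The record lists a recombination-deficient growth strain, which is consistent with the need to keep the repeat-rich ITRs stable.

The expression cassette lies between AAV2 inverted terminal repeats, the cis elements required for replication and packaging of the genome into AAV particles when rep, cap and helper functions are supplied in trans. The downstream ITR is annotated as complete. The upstream one is detected only as two short fragments, which may reflect the difficulty of sequencing or annotating these hairpin-forming regions rather than a true truncation. Within the ITRs, the short RSV promoter drives an EGFP coding sequence, cloned between retained EcoRI and XhoI sites so that it can be exchanged for another gene. It is followed by a minimal 3′ UTR of roughly 75 bp containing an SV40-based polyadenylation signal.

Using small regulatory elements leaves most of the limited AAV packaging capacity free. This fits the associated work on viral vectors for delivering large or difficult-to-express transgenes to neurons, where this plasmid serves as a fluorescent reporter and a cloning backbone.
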