Addgene plasmid #62919: pJEP221-AAV-RSV-GFP-pA
Purpose: AAV vector backbone designed to express GFP from a RSV promoter. It also contains a poly-Adenylation Signal (pA)
Depositing lab: Jonathan Ploski. Depositing organization: University of Texas at Dallas. Publication: The production of viral vectors designed to express large and difficult to express transgenes within neurons. Holehonnur R, Lella SK, Ho A, Luong JA, Ploski JE. Mol Brain. 2015 Feb 24;8:12. doi: 10.1186/s13041-015-0100-7. PubMed 25887710.
Backbone
  Vector backbone: AAV
  Backbone manufacturer: Agilent Technologies
  Backbone size w/o insert (bp): 3166
  Total vector size (bp): 3952
  Modifications to backbone: Vector backbone has 75 bps 3’UTR that contains an SV40 based poly-adenylation signal
  Vector type: AAV
Growth in bacteria
  Bacterial resistance: Ampicillin, 100 μg/mL
  Growth temperature: 37°C
  Growth strain: NEB Stable
  Copy number: High Copy
Gene/Insert
  Gene/Insert name: Green Fluorescent protein (GFP)
  Insert size (bp): 786
  Promoter: Rous Sarcoma Virus(RSV)
  Cloning method: Restriction Enzyme; 5′ cloning site EcoR1 (not destroyed); 3′ cloning site Xho1 (not destroyed)
  Sequencing primers: 5′ actGAATTCGCCGCCACCAT GGT GAG CAA GGG CGA GGA G
Terms and licenses: Academic/Nonprofit Terms; Industry Terms: Not Available to Industry
How to cite: pJEP221-AAV-RSV-GFP-pA was a gift from Jonathan Ploski (Addgene plasmid # 62919 ; http://n2t.net/addgene:62919 ; RRID:Addgene_62919)
